>Addgene plasmid #23647 | pDONR223-PRKAB2 | depositor partial sequence | sequence record 10676 | Author sequence
ATGGGAAACACCACCAGCGACCGGGTGTCCGGGGAGCGCCACGGCGCCAAGGCTGCACGCTCCGAGGGCG
CAGGCGGCCATGCCCCGGGGAAGGAGCACAAGATCATGGTGGGGAGTACGGACGACCCCAGCGTGTTCAG
CCTCCCTGACTCCAAGCTCCCTGGGGACAAAGAGTTTGTATCATGGCAGCAGGATTTGGAGGACTCCGTA
AAGCCCACACAGCAGGCCCGGCCCACTGTTATCCGCTGGTCTGAAGGAGGCAAGGAGGTCTTCATCTCTG
GGTCCTTCAACAATTGGAGCACCAAGATTCCACTGATTAAGAGCCATAATGACTTTGTTGCCATCCTGGA
CCTCCCTGAGGGAGAGCACCAATACAAGTTCTTTGTGGATGGACAGTGGGTTCATGATCCATCAGAGCCT
GTGGTTACCAGTCAGCTTGGCACAATTAACAATTTGATCCATGTCAAGAAATCTGATTTTGAGGTGTTCG
ATGCTTTAAAGTTAGATTCTATGGAAAGTTCTGAGACATCTTGTAGAGACCTTTCCAGCTCACCCCCAGG
GCCTTATGGTCAAGAAATGTATGCGTTTCGATCTGAGGAAAGATTCAAATCCCCACCCATCCTTCCTCCT
CATCTACTTCAAGTTATTCTTAACAAAGACACTAATATTTCTTGTGACCCAGCCTTACTCCCTGAGCCCA
ACCATGTTATGCTGAACCATCTCTATGCATTGTCCATTAAGGACAGTGTGATGGTCCTTAGCGCAACCCA
TCGCTACAAGAAGAAGTATGTTACTACTCTGCTATACAAGCCCATTTGA
