>Addgene plasmid #23647 | pDONR223-PRKAB2 | addgene partial sequence | sequence record 29467 | 23647 with M13pUC-fwd
GCTCGGGCCCAATAATGATTTTATTTTGACTGATAGTGACCTGTTCGTTGCAACAAATTGATGAGCAATG
CTTTTTTATAATGCCAACTTTGTACAAAAAAGTTGGCATGGGAAACACCACCAGCGACCGGGTGTCCGGG
GAGCGCCACGGCGCCAAGGCTGCACGCTCCGAGGGCGCAGGCGGCCATGCCCCGGGGAAGGAGCACAAGA
TCATGGTGGGGAGTACGGACGACCCCAGCGTGTTCAGCCTCCCTGACTCCAAGCTCCCTGGGGACAAAGA
GTTTGTATCATGGCAGCAGGATTTGGAGGACTCCGTAAAGCCCACACAGCAGGCCCGGCCCACTGTTATC
CGCTGGTCTGAAGGAGGCAAGGAGGTCTTCATCTCTGGGTCCTTCAACAATTGGAGCACCAAGATTCCAC
TGATTAAGAGCCATAATGACTTTGTTGCCATCCTGGACCTCCCTGAGGGAGAGCACCAATACAAGTTCTT
TGTGGATGGACAGTGGGTTCATGATCCATCAGAGCCTGTGGTTACCAGTCAGCTTGGCACAATTAACAAT
TTGATCCATGTCAAGAAATCTGATTTTGAGGTGTTCGATGCTTTAAAGTTAGATTCTATGGAAAGTTCTG
AGACATCTTGTAGAGACCTTTCCAGCTCACCCCCAGGGCCTTATGGTCAAGA
