[The description below was written by a language model from this plasmid's Addgene catalogue record.]
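Description:
pDONR223-PRKAB2 is a Gateway entry-type clone built on the Invitrogen pDONR223 donor backbone (about 5 kb without insert) and carrying the human PRKAB2 open reading frame, which encodes the beta 2 non-catalytic subunit of AMP-activated protein kinase. The insert is listed as 819 bp and was introduced by Gateway recombination. The plasmid is maintained in E. coli as a high-copy construct under spectinomycin selection. No feature table accompanies the record, so the origin of replication, the precise recombination sites flanking the ORF and other backbone elements are not itemised. M13 forward and reverse priming sites on either side of the insert are indicated for sequence verification.

The defining design feature is that the ORF lacks a stop codon. This "open" configuration lets the coding sequence be transferred by Gateway recombination into a destination vector that supplies a C-terminal epitope tag of choice together with a stop codon. The record states no promoter for the insert, and the depositors explicitly note that the plasmid should not be used directly for transfection. It serves purely as a shuttle and archival source of the ORF. For mammalian expression, the depositors point to a set of compatible lentiviral destination vectors (pLX301 to pLX304), which are obtained separately. The clone belongs to a kit of such ORF clones and is associated with a study of resistance to RAF inhibition through reactivation of the MAP kinase pathway, consistent with use in systematic gain-of-function expression experiments.
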