Addgene plasmid #23647: pDONR223-PRKAB2
Depositing lab: William Hahn & David Root. Depositing organization: Dana-Farber Cancer Institute. Publication: COT drives resistance to RAF inhibition through MAP kinase pathway reactivation. Johannessen CM, Boehm JS, Kim SY, Thomas SR, Wardwell L, Johnson LA, Emery CM, Stransky N, Cogdill AP, Barretina J, Caponigro G, Hieronymus H, Murray RR, Salehi-Ashtiani K, Hill DE, Vidal M, Zhao JJ, Yang X, Alkan O, Kim S, Harris JL, Wilson CJ, Myer VE, Finan PM, Root DE, Roberts TM, Golub T, Flaherty KT, Dummer R, Weber BL, Sellers WR, Schlegel R, Wargo JA, Hahn WC, Garraway LA. Nature. 2010 Dec 16;468(7326):968-72. doi: 10.1038/nature09627 PubMed 21107320.
Backbone
  Vector backbone: pDONR223
  Backbone manufacturer: Invitrogen
  Backbone size w/o insert (bp): 5005
  Vector type: Gateway Donor vector
Growth in bacteria
  Bacterial resistance: Spectinomycin, 50 μg/mL
  Growth temperature: 37°C
  Growth strain: DH5alpha
  Copy number: High Copy
Gene/Insert
  Gene/Insert name: PRKAB2 (alt name: protein kinase, AMP-activated, beta 2 non-catalytic subunit)
  Species: H. sapiens (human)
  Insert size (bp): 819
  Entrez Gene: PRKAB2
  Cloning method: Gateway Cloning
  Sequencing primers: 5′ M13pUC-fwd; 3′ M13rev
Terms and licenses: Academic/Nonprofit Terms; Industry Terms: Not Available to Industry
Depositor comments: The ORF has no Stop codon. This design enables easy recombination into a destination vector to add an epitope tag of choice and Stop codon to the ORF. Do NOT use this plasmid directly for transfections. A set of 4 custom lentiviral vectors is available ( pLX301 (http://www.addgene.org/25895/) , pLX302 (http://www.addgene.org/25896/) , pLX303 (http://www.addgene.org/25897/) , pLX304 (http://www.addgene.org/25890/) ) to be used to express these ORFs in mammalian cells. These plasmids are not included in the kit and must be ordered separately.
How to cite: pDONR223-PRKAB2 was a gift from William Hahn & David Root (Addgene plasmid # 23647 ; http://n2t.net/addgene:23647 ; RRID:Addgene_23647)
